>Addgene plasmid #243832 | pR6Ka1_Red | addgene full sequence | sequence record 492107 | Addgene NGS Result
CGTCTCAGGAGAGAGACCCCTTTGACGGCTAGCTCAGTCCTAGGTATAGTGCTAGCTCAAAGAGAAAGAG
GGGACAAACTGAATGGTGAGCAAAGGCGAAGCGGTGATTAAAGAATTTATGCGCTTTAAAGTGCATATGG
AAGGCAGCATGAACGGCCATGAATTTGAAATTGAAGGCGAAGGCGAAGGCCGCCCGTATGAAGGCACCCA
GACCGCGAAACTGAAAGTGACCAAAGGCGGCCCGCTGCCGTTTAGCTGGGATATTCTGAGCCCGCAGTTT
ATGTATGGCAGCCGCGCGTTTATTAAACATCCGGCGGATATTCCGGATTATTATAAACAGAGCTTTCCGG
AAGGCTTTAAATGGGAACGCGTGATGAACTTTGAAGATGGCGGCGCGGTGACCGTGACCCAGGATACCAG
CCTGGAAGATGGCACCCTGATTTATAAAGTGAAACTGCGCGGCACCAACTTTCCGCCGGATGGCCCGGTG
ATGCAGAAAAAAACCATGGGCTGGGAAGCGAGCACCGAACGCCTGTATCCGGAAGATGGCGTGCTGAAAG
GCGATATTAAAATGGCGCTGCGCCTGAAAGATGGCGGCCGCTATCTGGCGGATTTTAAAACCACCTATAA
AGCGAAAAAACCGGTGCAGATGCCGGGCGCGTATAACGTGGATCGCAAACTGGATATTACCAGCCATAAC
GAAGATTATACCGTGGTGGAACAGTATGAACGCAGCGAAGGCCGCCATAGCACCGGCGGCATGGATGAAC
TGTATAAATAAGCTTCCAGGCATCAAATAAAACGAAAGGCTCAGTCGAAAGACTGGGCCTTTCGTTTTAT
CTGTTGTTTGTCGGTGAACGCTCTCGGTCTCTCGCTGTCATGAGACGAATTCTGACTTGTATTCCGCGGT
TCTATAGTGTCACCTAAATAGCTTGGCGTAATTTAGGTCATAGCTGTTTCCTGTCGGACCAAAACGAAAA
AAGGCCCCCCTTTCGGGAGGCCTCTTTTCTGGAATTTGGTACCGAGCAGGCATCAAATAAAACGAAAGGC
TCAGTCGAAAGACTGGGCCTTTCGTTTTATCTGTTGTTTGTCGGTTGAACGCTCTCTGACGTACCGCGGC
CGCGTAGAGGATCTGTTGATCAGCAGTTCAACCTGTTGATAGTACGTACTAAGCTCTCATGTTTCACGTA
CTAAGCTCTCATGTTTAACGTACTAAGCTCTCATGTTTAACGAACTAAACCCTCATGGCTAACGTACTAA
GCTCTCATGGCTAACGTACTAAGCTCTCATGTTTCACGTACTAAGCTCTCATGTTTGAACAATAAAATTA
ATATAAATCAGCAACTTAAATAGCCTCTAAGGTTTTAAGTTTTATAAGAAAAAAAAGAATATATAAGGCT
TTTAAAGCTTTTAAGGTTTAACGGTTGTGGACAACAAGCCAGGGATGTAACGCACTGAGAAGCCCTTAGA
GCCTCTCAAAGCAATTTTGAGTGACACAGGAACACTTAACGGCTGACATGTGATCATGTTTGACAGCTTA
TCATCGAATTTCTGCCATTCATCCGCTTATTATCACTTATTCAGGCGTAGCAACCAGGCGTTTAAGGGCA
CCAATAACTGCCTTAAAAAAATTAGAAAAACTCATCGAGCATCAAATGAAACTGCAATTTATTCATATCA
GGATTATCAATACCATATTTTTGAAAAAGCCGTTTCTGTAATGAAGGAGAAAACTCACCGAGGCAGTTCC
ATAGGATGGCAAGATCCTGGTATCGGTCTGCGATTCCGACTCGTCCAACATCAATACAACCTATCAATTT
CCCCTCGTCAAAAATAAGGTTATCAAGTGAGAAATCACCATGAGTGACTACTGAATCCGGTGAGAATGGC
AAAAGTTTGTGCATTTCTTTCCAGACTTGTTCAACAGGCCAGCCATTACGCTCGTCATCAAAATCACTCG
CATCAACCAAACCGTTATTCATTCGTGATTGCGCCTGAGCGAGTCGAAATACGCGGTCGCTGTTAAAAGG
ACAATTACAAACAGGAATCGAATGCAACCGGCGCAGGAACACTGCCAGCGCATCAACAATGTTTTCACCT
GAATCAGGATATTCTTCTAATACCTGGAATGCTGTTTTCCCTGGGATCGCAGTGGTGAGTAACCACGCAT
CATCAGGAGTACGGATAAAATGCTTGATGGTCGGAAGAGGCATAAATTCCGTCAGCCAGTTTAGTCTGAC
CATCTCATCTGTAACATCATTGGCAACGCTACCTTTGCCATGTTTCAGAAACAACTCTGGCGCATCGGGC
TTCCCATACAATCGGTAGATTGTCGCACCTGATTGCCCGACATTATCGCGAGCCCATTTATACCCATATA
AATCAGCATCCATGTTGGAATTTAATCGCGGCCTTGAGCAAGACGTTTCCCGTTGAATATGGCTCATTTT
AGCTTCCTTAGCTCCTGAAAATCTCGATAACTCAAAAAATACGCCCGGTAGTGATCTTATTTCATTATGG
TGAAAGTTGGAACCTCTTACGTGCCGATCATAACATTGTAGAAACGCAAAAAGGCCATCCGTCAGGATGG
CCTTCTGCTTAATTTGATGCCTGGCAGTTTATGGCGGGCGTCCTGCCCGCCACCCTTTCAGCCAAAAAAC
TTAAGACCGCCGGTCTTGTCCACTACCTTGCAGTAATGCGGTGGACAGGATCGGCGGTTTTCTTTTCTCT
TCTCAATGTAAAACGACGGCCAGTGAATTGTAATACGACTCACTATAGGGTTCGAATTCTATCGGTAAGC
ACAAAT
Features (pLannotate 1.2.2; 12 found; start..end, strand, type, name):
     22..48      +  promoter       J23119(SpeI) promoter (fragment): bacterial promoter (Registry of Standard Biological Parts BBa J23119) modified to end with an SpeI site
     83..778     +  CDS            mScarlet-I: mScarlet-I is a basic (constitutively fluorescent) red fluorescent protein published in 2016, derived from synthetic construct. It is reported to be a rapidly-maturing monomer with moderate acid sensitivity.
    794..865     +  terminator     rrnB T1 terminator: transcription terminator T1 from the E. coli rrnB gene
    911..929     -  promoter       SP6 promoter: promoter for bacteriophage SP6 RNA polymerase
   1034..1080    +  terminator     rrnB T1 terminator: transcription terminator T1 from the E. coli rrnB gene
   1162..1518    +  rep_origin     R6K γ ori: γ replication origin from E. coli plasmid R6K; requires the R6K initiator protein pi for replication
   1530..1547    +  promoter       tet promoter (fragment): E. coli promoter for tetracycline efflux protein gene
   1632..2447    -  CDS            KanR: aminoglycoside phosphotransferase; aph(3')-Ia; confers resistance to kanamycin in bacteria or G418 (Geneticin®) in eukaryotes
   2448..2550    -  promoter       cat promoter: promoter of the E. coli cat gene encoding chloramphenicol acetyltransferase
   2569..2596    -  terminator     rrnB T2 terminator: transcription terminator T2 from the E. coli rrnB gene
   2737..2758    -  CDS            lacZα (fragment): LacZα fragment of β-galactosidase; lacZ fragment
   2761..2779    +  promoter       T7 promoter: promoter for bacteriophage T7 RNA polymerase
