[The description below was written by a language model from this plasmid's Addgene catalogue record and pLannotate feature annotations shown in this document.]
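Description:
pR6Ka1_Red is a small (about 2.8 kb) bacterial cloning vector from a GoldenBraid2.0 toolkit adapted for E. coli and related enteric bacteria. It is built on a pR6K backbone carrying the R6K γ origin of replication, which fires only when the R6K initiator protein π is supplied in trans. The plasmid is therefore propagated in a pir-expressing host (Pir1 is the recorded strain) and cannot replicate in ordinary strains lacking pir. The record lists it as low copy. Selection is by kanamycin, through an aph(3')-Ia aminoglycoside phosphotransferase gene that the annotation places downstream of a cat promoter. rrnB T1 and T2 terminator elements flank the backbone modules and probably insulate the origin and marker from read-through transcription.

The recorded insert is a synthetic mScarlet-I cassette of roughly 850 bp. It consists of a fragment of the strong constitutive J23119 promoter, the coding sequence for the rapidly maturing monomeric red fluorescent protein mScarlet-I, and an rrnB T1 terminator. Cloning is by Golden Gate assembly, so this cassette most likely serves as a visual dropout marker: colonies keeping the parental vector are red, while those in which an assembled part or transcriptional unit has replaced the cassette are colourless. The record does not state this role, nor does it annotate the type IIS restriction sites or say what the "a1" in the name denotes. T7 and SP6 promoters and a short lacZα remnant sit on either side of the cloning region. These are probably carry-overs from an earlier cloning cassette and may be useful as priming sites. The stated purpose is simply a GoldenBraid2.0 cloning vector, and the π-dependent origin suits applications needing conditional replication.
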