Addgene plasmid #243832: pR6Ka1_Red
Purpose: GoldenBraid2.0 Cloning vector.
Depositing lab: Christophe Herman. Depositing organization: Baylor College of Medicine. Publication: GoldenBraid2.0 E. coli: a comprehensive and characterized toolkit for enterics. Cooke MB, Welch KT, Ramirez LD, Wen AX, Marciano DC, Herman C. Synth Biol (Oxf). 2025 Aug 14;10(1):ysaf015. doi: 10.1093/synbio/ysaf015. eCollection 2025. PubMed 40927394.
Backbone
  Vector backbone: pR6K
  Vector type: Bacterial Expression
Growth in bacteria
  Bacterial resistance: Kanamycin, 50 μg/mL
  Growth temperature: 37°C
  Growth strain: Pir1
  Copy number: Low Copy
Gene/Insert
  Gene/Insert name: mScarlet-I
  Species: Synthetic
  Insert size (bp): 847
  Cloning method: Golden Gate
Terms and licenses: Academic/Nonprofit Terms; Industry Terms: Not Available to Industry
How to cite: pR6Ka1_Red was a gift from Christophe Herman (Addgene plasmid # 243832 ; http://n2t.net/addgene:243832 ; RRID:Addgene_243832)
